>Addgene plasmid #223189 | pAAV-TNT4-Zfr-P2A-HA-YAP5SA | addgene full sequence | sequence record 443744 | Addgene NGS Result
GCCACTCCCTCTCTGCGCGCTCGCTCGCTCACTGAGGCCGGGCGACCAAAGGTCGCCCGACGCCCGGGCT
TTGCCCGGGCGGCCTCAGTGAGCGAGCGAGCGCGCAGCCTTAATTAACCTAATTCACTGGCCGTCGTTTT
ACAACGTCGTGACTGGGAAAACCCTGGCGTTACCCAACTTAATCGCCTTGCAGCACATCCCCCTTTCGCC
AGCTGGCGTAATAGCGAAGAGGCCCGCACCGATCGCCCTTCCCAACAGTTGCGCAGCCTGAATGGCGAAT
GGG
[124 nt withheld, positions 284-407]
C
[91 nt withheld, positions 409-499]
A
[49 nt withheld, positions 501-549]
CCTTTGACGTTGGAGTCCACGTTCTTT
[37 nt withheld, positions 577-613]
ACCCTATCTCGGTCTATTCTTTTGATTTATAAGGGATTTTGCCGATTTCGGCCTATTGGTTAAAAAATGA
GCTGATTTAACAAAAATTTAACGCGAATTTTAACAAAATATTAACGCTTACAATTTAGGTGGCACTTTTC
GGGGAAATGTGCGCGGAACCCCTATTTGTTTATTTTTCTAAATACATTCAAATATGTATCCGCTCATGAG
ACAATAACCCTGATAAATGCTTCAATAATATTGAAAAAGGAAGAGTATGAGTATTCAACATTTCCGTGTC
GCCCTTATTCCCTTTTTTGCGGCATTTTGCCTTCCTGTTTTTGCTCACCCAGAAACGCTGGTGAAAGTAA
AAGATGCTGAAGATCAGTTGGGTGCACGAGTGGGTTACATCGAACTGGATCTCAACAGCGGTAAGATCCT
TGAGAGTTTTCGCCCCGAAGAACGTTTTCCAATGATGAGCACTTTTAAAGTTCTGCTATGTGGCGCGGTA
TTATCCCGTATTGACGCCGGGCAAGAGCAACTCGGTCGCCGCATACACTATTCTCAGAATGACTTGGTTG
AGTACTCACCAGTCACAGAAAAGCATCTTACGGATGGCATGACAGTAAGAGAATTATGCAGTGCTGCCAT
AACCATGAGTGATAACACTGCGGCCAACTTACTTCTGACAACGATCGGAGGACCGAAGGAGCTAACCGCT
TTTTTGCACAACATGGGGGATCATGTAACTCGCCTTGATCGTTGGGAACCGGAGCTGAATGAAGCCATAC
CAAACGACGAGCGTGACACCACGATGCCTGTAGCAATGGCAACAACGTTGCGCAAACTATTAACTGGCGA
ACTACTTACTCTAGCTTCCCGGCAACAATTAATAGACTGGATGGAGGCGGATAAAGTTGCAGGACCACTT
CTGCGCTCGGCCCTTCCGGCTGGCTGGTTTATTGCTGATAAATCTGGAGCCGGTGAGCGTGGGTCTCGCG
GTATCATTGCAGCACTGGGGCCAGATGGTAAGCCCTCCCGTATCGTAGTTATCTACACGACGGGGAGTCA
GGCAACTATGGATGAACGAAATAGACAGATCGCTGAGATAGGTGCCTCACTGATTAAGCATTGGTAACTG
TCAGACCAAGTTTACTCATATATACTTTAGATTGATTTAAAACTTCATTTTTAATTTAAAAGGATCTAGG
TGAAGATCCTTTTTGATAATCTCATGACCAAAATCCCTTAACGTGAGTTTTCGTTCCACTGAGCGTCAGA
CCCCGTAGAAAAGATCAAAGGATCTTCTTGAGATCCTTTTTTTCTGCGCGTAATCTGCTGCTTGCAAACA
AAAAAACCACCGCTACCAGCGGTGGTTTGTTTGCCGGATCAAGAGCTACCAACTCTTTTTCCGAAGGTAA
CTGGCTTCAGCAGAGCGCAGATACCAAATACTGTTCTTCTAGTGTAGCCGTAGTTAGGCCACCACTTCAA
GAACTCTGTAGCACCGCCTACATACCTCGCTCTGCTAATCCTGTTACCAGTGGCTGCTGCCAGTGGCGAT
AAGTCGTGTCTTACCGGGTTGGACTCAAGACGATAGTTACCGGATAAGGCGCAGCGGTCGGGCTGAACGG
GGGGTTCGTGCACACAGCCCAGCTTGGAGCGAACGACCTACACCGAACTGAGATACCTACAGCGTGAGCT
ATGAGAAAGCGCCACGCTTCCCGAAGGGAGAAAGGCGGACAGGTATCCGGTAAGCGGCAGGGTCGGAACA
GGAGAGCGCACGAGGGAGCTTCCAGGGGGAAACGCCTGGTATCTTTATAGTCCTGTCGGGTTTCGCCACC
TCTGACTTGAGCGTCGATTTTTGTGATGCTCGTCAGGGGGGCGGAGCCTATGGAAAAACGCCAGCAACGC
GGCCTTTTTACGGTTCCTGGCCTTTTGCTGGCCTTTTGCTCACATGTTCTTTCCTGCGTTATCCCCTGAT
TCTGTGGATAACCGTATTACCGCCTTTGAGTGAGCTGATACCGCTCGCCGCAGCCGAACGACCGAGCGCA
GCGAGTCAGTGAGCGAGGAAGCGGAAGAGCGCCCAATACGCAAACCGCCTCTCCCCGCGCGTTGGCCGAT
TCATTAATGCAGCTGGCACGACAGGTTTCCCGACTGGAAAGCGGGCAGTGAGCGCAACGCAATTAATGTG
AGTTAGCTCACTCATTAGGCACCCCAGGCTTTACACTTTATGCTTCCGGCTCGTATGTTGTGTGGAATTG
TGAGCGGATAACAATTTCACACAGGAAACAGCTATGACCATGATTACGCCAGATTTAATTAAGGCCTTAA
TTAGGCTGCGCGCTCGCTCGCTCACTGAGGCCGCCCGGGCAAAGCCCGGGCGTCGGGCGACCTTTGGTCG
CCCGGCCTCAGTGAGCGAGCGAGCGCGCAGAGAGGGAGTGGCCAACTCCATCACTAGGGGTTCCTTGTAG
TTAATGATTAACCCGCCATGCTACTTATCTACCAGGGTAATGGGGATCCTCTAGAACTATAGCTCAGTCC
ATTAGGAGCCAGTAGCCTGGAAGATGTCTTTACCCCCAGCATCAGTTCAAGTGGAGCAGCACATAACTCT
TGCCCTCTGCCTTCCAAGATTCTGGTGCTGAGACTTATGGAGTGTCTTGGAGGTTGCCTTCTGCCCCCCA
ACCCTGCTCCCAGCTGGCCCTCCCAGGCCTGGGTTGCTGGCCTCTGCTTTATCAGGATTCTCAAGAGGGA
CAGCTGGTTTATGTTGCATGACTGTTCCCTGCATATCTGCTCTGGTTTTAAATAGCTTATCTGAGCAGCT
GGAGGACCACATGGGCTTATATGGCGTGGGGTACATGTTCCTGTAGCCTTGTCCCTGGCACCTGCCAAAA
TAGCAGCCAACACCCCCCACCCCCACCGCCATCCCCCTGCCCCACCCGTCCCCTGTCGCACATTCCTCCC
TCCGCAGGGCTGGCTCACCAGGCCCCAGCCCACATGCCTGCTTAAAGCCCTCTCCATCCTCTGCCTCACC
CAGTCCCCGCTGAGACTGAGCAGACGCCTCCAGGATCTGTCGGCAGAGCTCCTCGAGAAGCACTGACCAA
CAGCGTGAAGACATTACATCCAGTGCACAGGTAATTGAATTCTTGTTGGATTACTGTCTCTAAGGCCTGG
GAGTTTTATAATTGTTTCTTTATGTGTAATAATAACCGTACTAGTCATTGTGATACTTATTTGGGAAGTA
AGCCTTTAAAGAGGTTATTAAAAAGATTTACTGATTCCCACACCGGAAGTTGCTCTTCTAGCCGTGAAAG
AAGGACGGCGTGGTCTTCAGTTTGCTATGTCCACTAACAATATGTCCGACCCACGAAGGCCCACCAAAGT
TATACTTGTGGCACATATAAACCTTTGGAATCAAGGGACCTGATACTGGATTATTAAATATTTAAGAGAA
TTTATATTTAATAAACTTGATACTTCAGTGAGAAAGGACAAATCATCAGTAGAATGGTTTTGAGATAGCT
GATGATTCTATTAAAAGTAGATATGTGTGTGGGTTAAATGACTTAAGCATACATCAAAAGACTGAGAAAG
GCTCTTAACATTAAAAGATGGGCCTTTTTTTTTCTTTTAGGTTAAAGGATTACATATTAAAAATATTGTA
TAGACTCTTTAAGGCCAAAGAAGTGTGCTCATTTCTCCCGATTAAAAGTTATGAGTAAGAATTGGGTATT
TTGCCTTTTGGGGGTGGGAGATTTGAAACAGGGTTTCTCCTTACAGCTCTGGCTTTCCTGGAGCAGTGAA
TTGAGCCTGGCTCCTCTGTAGGAGTAACGAGTTGCTTTAACCACTGACATCTTTCCACCACCACCACCAC
CCCTTATGAATAGACTAAATTTATTTAAAGATTGATATTTTCTAGCTTAATTATTTGGAAAGCAAATAAG
CACACAGAAAAGCCTCCTCCCCAAAAAAATATAAATAAAAAAGTCTATCAGGACATAGTATATGTCCCTT
CTGATTAATCATTGGTGGTGAAACAACCCATTCAGGGTGTCTCTTCCATCACAGTGGATTTTTTTCATAT
TGTTACATGGAGAAGTTAACTTAGTAAGAATTGATGTGCTTCTGTGCCAGTGAGATAGCTCTGCAGGTAA
AAGGGAGACTGACCCCCAACTTGTACTCTGGCCGTGGCAGTCATGTGCACACAAGTAAACTGAATAAATA
TAAAGAGCAGATTTTAGAGTGTTTTGGCTTTAAATTAATTCTATATTCTAACTCTATTTGCAGTTTGCAT
TGAGACTCCTTGCATTCCGTCAGATACACAAAGTGCTACTAACTTCAGCCTACTAAAACAGGCTGGAGAC
GTTGAGGAGAACCCTGGACCTTATCCATACGACGTTCCAGATTACGCAGATCCCGGGCAGCAGCCGCCGC
CTCAACCGGCCCCCCAGGGCCAAGGGCAGCCGCCTTCGCAGCCCCCGCAGGGGCAGGGCCCGCCGTCCGG
ACCCGGGCAACCGGCACCCGCGGCGACCCAGGCGGCGCCGCAGGCACCCCCCGCCGGGCATCAGATCGTG
CACGTCCGCGGGGACGCGGAGACCGACCTGGAGGCGCTCTTCAACGCCGTCATGAACCCCAAGACGGCCA
ACGTGCCCCAGACCGTGCCCATGAGGCTCCGGAAGCTGCCCGACTCCTTCTTCAAGCCGCCGGAGCCCAA
ATCCCACTCCCGACAGGCCGCTACTGATGCAGGCACTGCAGGAGCCCTGACTCCACAGCATGTTCGAGCT
CATGCCGCTCCAGCTGCTCTGCAGTTGGGAGCTGTTTCTCCTGGGACACTGACCCCCACTGGAGTAGTCT
CTGGCCCAGCAGCTACACCCACAGCTCAGCATCTTCGACAGGCTGCTTTTGAGATACCTGATGATGTACC
TCTGCCAGCAGGTTGGGAGATGGCAAAGACATCTTCTGGTCAGAGATACTTCTTAAATCACATCGATCAG
ACAACAACATGGCAGGACCCCAGGAAGGCCATGCTGTCCCAGATGAACGTCACAGCCCCCACCAGTCCAC
CAGTGCAGCAGAATATGATGAACTCGGCTTCAGGTCCTCTTCCTGATGGATGGGAACAAGCCATGACTCA
GGATGGAGAAATTTACTATATAAACCATAAGAACAAGACCACCTCTTGGCTAGACCCAAGGCTTGACCCT
CGTTTTGCCATGAACCAGAGAATCAGTCAGAGTGCTCCAGTGAAACAGCCACCACCCCTGGCTCCCCAGA
GCCCACAGGGAGGCGTCATGGGTGGCAGCAACTCCAACCAGCAGCAACAGATGCGACTGCAGCAACTGCA
GATGGAGAAGGAGAGGCTGCGGCTGAAACAGCAAGAACTGCTTCGGCAGGAGTTAGCCCTGCGTAGCCAG
TTACCAACACTGGAGCAGGATGGTGGGACTCAAAATCCAGTGTCTTCTCCCGGGATGTCTCAGGAATTGA
GAACAATGACGACCAATAGCTCAGATCCTTTCCTTAACAGTGGCACCTATCACTCTCGAGATGAGGCTAC
AGACAGTGGACTAAGCATGAGCAGCTACAGTGTCCCTCGAACCCCAGATGACTTCCTGAACAGTGTGGAT
GAGATGGATACAGGTGATACTATCAACCAAAGCACCCTGCCCTCACAGCAGAACCGTTTCCCAGACTACC
TTGAAGCCATTCCTGGGACAAATGTGGACCTTGGAACACTGGAAGGAGATGGAATGAACATAGAAGGAGA
GGAGCTGATGCCAAGTCTGCAGGAAGCTTTGAGTTCTGACATCCTTAATGACATGGAGTCTGTTTTGGCT
GCCACCAAGCTAGATAAAGAAAGCTTTCTTACATGGTTGTACCTCTAGGTACCTCTAGAGTCGACCCGGG
CGGCCTCGAGGACGGGGTGAACTACGCCTGAGGATCCGATCTTTTTCCCTCTGCCAAAAATTATGGGGAC
ATCATGAAGCCCCTTGAGCATCTGACTTCTGGCTAATAAAGGAAATTTATTTTCATTGCAATAGTGTGTT
GGAATTTTTTGTGTCTCTCACTCGGAAGCAATTCGTTGATCTGAATTTCGACCACCCATAATACCCATTA
CCCTGGTAGATAAGTAGCATGGCGGGTTAATCATTAACTACAAGGAACCCCTAGTGATGGAGTTG
Features (pLannotate 1.2.2; 15 found; start..end, strand, type, name):
    122..279     +  CDS            lacZα (fragment): LacZα fragment of β-galactosidase; lacZ fragment
    284..712     +  rep_origin     f1 ori (sequence partly withheld): f1 bacteriophage origin of replication; arrow indicates direction of (+) strand synthesis
    765..869     +  promoter       AmpR promoter: bla
    870..1730    +  CDS            AmpR: β-lactamase; bla; confers resistance to ampicillin, carbenicillin, and related antibiotics
   1901..2489    +  rep_origin     ori: high-copy-number ColE1/pMB1/pBR322/pUC origin of replication
   2672..2764    +  CDS            lacI (fragment): lac repressor; lacI; The lac repressor binds to the lac operator to inhibit transcription in E. coli. This inhibition can be relieved by adding lactose or isopropyl-β-D-thiogalactopyranoside (IPTG).
   2777..2798    +  protein_bind   CAP binding site: CAP binding activates transcription in the presence of cAMP. E. coli catabolite activator protein
   2813..2843    +  promoter       lac promoter: promoter for the E. coli lac operon
   2851..2867    +  protein_bind   lac operator: The lac repressor binds to the lac operator to inhibit transcription in E. coli. This inhibition can be relieved by adding lactose or isopropyl-β-D-thiogalactopyranoside (IPTG). lac repressor encoded by lacI
   2928..3058    -  repeat_region  AAV2 ITR (fragment): inverted terminal repeat of adeno-associated virus serotype 2 inverted
   4448..4464    +  CDS            9xHis (fragment): 9xHis affinity tag
   4975..5000    +  CDS            3xHA (fragment): three tandem HA epitope tags
   5002..6462    +  CDS            YAP1: YAP1_HUMAN - Also known as YAP65. Experimental evidence at protein level: Swiss-Prot protein existence level 1. [Isoform 3]: Activates the C-terminal fragment (CTF) of ERBB4 (isoform 3). From Homo sapiens (Human).
   6598..6653    +  polyA_signal   β-globin poly(A) signal: rabbit β-globin polyadenylation signal (Gil and Proudfoot, 1987)
   6746..108     +  repeat_region  AAV2 ITR (fragment) (across the origin): inverted terminal repeat of adeno-associated virus serotype 2 inverted
