[The description below was written by a language model from this plasmid's Addgene catalogue record and pLannotate feature annotations shown in this document.]
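Description:
pAAV-TNT4-Zfr-P2A-HA-YAP5SA is an adeno-associated virus transfer plasmid built on a pAAV backbone for cardiomyocyte-directed, drug-tunable expression of a constitutively active YAP. In bacteria it is maintained through a high-copy ColE1/pUC-type origin and selected with ampicillin via the β-lactamase gene. An f1 origin and remnants of the lac region (lacZα and lacI fragments, CAP site, lac promoter and operator) are backbone leftovers with no stated role. The expression cassette lies between two AAV2 inverted terminal repeats, both annotated as partial. These repeats are the cis elements that allow the intervening DNA to be replicated and packaged into AAV particles when rep, cap and helper functions are supplied in trans.

According to the catalogue entry, the cassette is driven by the TNNT2 (cardiac troponin T) promoter, although this promoter and the Zfr element are not picked up in the automated feature table. Both presumably lie in the unannotated stretch between the upstream ITR and the HA tag. A short 9xHis match in that region is probably a spurious hit. The Zfr-derived module is an alternative splicing switch. Risdiplam modulates its splicing and so controls whether the downstream open reading frame is translated. An engineered P2A peptide then separates the Zfr-encoded portion from an N-terminally HA-tagged YAP5SA, and a rabbit β-globin polyadenylation signal ends the transcript. YAP5SA carries S61A, S109A, S127A, S164A and S381A substitutions, which remove the Hippo-pathway (LATS kinase) phosphorylation sites that normally restrain YAP activity. The record lists the insert as mouse Yap1, whereas the annotation tool matched it to the human YAP1 protein entry, probably because the two orthologues are closely similar. The associated work describes a drug-elicitable splicing module for tunable vector expression in the heart.
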