Addgene plasmid #223189: pAAV-TNT4-Zfr-P2A-HA-YAP5SA
Purpose: Plasmid containing the Zfr/YAP5SA cassette. Translation of YAP5SA is controlled by splicing modulation of the Zfr by risdiplam.
Depositing lab: Yuxuan Guo. Depositing organization: Peking University Health Science Center. Publication: The drug-elicitable alternative splicing module for tunable vector expression in the heart. Chen Z, Yang L, Zhang Y, Li J, Yang Y, Li Y, Fan L, Chen W, Miao L, Liu J, Chen G, Wang Z, Li Y, Gao F, Zhou J, Zheng L, Zhang Y, Zhao D, Pu WT, Yang K, Dong E, Guo Y. Nat Cardiovasc Res. 2025 Jun 13. doi: 10.1038/s44161-025-00665-7. PubMed 40514436.
Backbone
  Vector backbone: pAAV
  Vector type: AAV
Growth in bacteria
  Bacterial resistance: Ampicillin, 100 μg/mL
  Growth temperature: 37°C
  Growth strain: NEB Stable
  Copy number: Unknown
Gene/Insert
  Gene/Insert name: YAP5SA
  Species: M. musculus (mouse)
  Mutation: S61A, S109A, S127A, S164A, S381A
  Entrez Gene: Yap1 (a.k.a. Yap, Yap65, Yki, Yorkie)
  Promoter: TNNT2
  Tag / fusion protein: HA (N terminal on insert); engineered P2A (N terminal on insert)
  Cloning method: Gibson Cloning
  Sequencing primers: 5′ TGCATTCCGTCAGATACACAAAGTgctactaacttcagcctActAaaAcaggctggagacgtTgaggagaaccctggacctTATCCATAcGACGTTCCAGATTACGCagatcccgggcagcagc; 3′ ctagataaagaaagctttcttacatggttGTACCTCTAGGTACCTCTAGAGTCGACCC
Terms and licenses: Academic/Nonprofit Terms; Industry Terms: Not Available to Industry
Depositor comments: Please visit https://doi.org/10.1101/2024.07.01.601517 for bioRxiv preprint.
How to cite: pAAV-TNT4-Zfr-P2A-HA-YAP5SA was a gift from Yuxuan Guo (Addgene plasmid # 223189 ; http://n2t.net/addgene:223189 ; RRID:Addgene_223189)
